Addgene plasmid #184543: rAAV2/cMG.QRP
Purpose: AAV packaging plasmid, expressing Rep2 and AAV-cMG.QRP capsid
Depositing lab: Minmin Luo. Depositing organization: National Institute of Biological Sciences, Beijing. Publication: Directed evolution of adeno-associated virus for efficient gene delivery to microglia. Lin R, Zhou Y, Yan T, Wang R, Li H, Wu Z, Zhang X, Zhou X, Zhao F, Zhang L, Li Y, Luo M. Nat Methods. 2022 Jul 25. pii: 10.1038/s41592-022-01547-7. doi: 10.1038/s41592-022-01547-7. PubMed 35879607.
Backbone
  Vector backbone: AAV helper vector
  Vector type: AAV ; helper vector for packaging
Growth in bacteria
  Bacterial resistance: Ampicillin, 100 μg/mL
  Growth temperature: 37°C
  Growth strain: DH5alpha
  Copy number: Unknown
Gene/Insert
  Gene/Insert name: AAV-cMG.QRP capsid
  Species: Synthetic
  Insert size (bp): 2232
  Mutation: changes on AAV9 capsid: K449R; insertion of QRPPREP between Q588 and A589
Terms and licenses: Academic/Nonprofit Terms; Industry Terms: Not Available to Industry
How to cite: rAAV2/cMG.QRP was a gift from Minmin Luo (Addgene plasmid # 184543 ; http://n2t.net/addgene:184543 ; RRID:Addgene_184543)
