[The description below was written by a language model from this plasmid's Addgene catalogue record and pLannotate feature annotations shown in this document.]
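Description:
rAAV2/cMG.QRP is an AAV packaging (Rep/Cap helper) plasmid of about 7.3 kb that supplies the AAV2 replication functions together with an engineered capsid, AAV-cMG.QRP. It is built on a pBluescript-type bacterial backbone, as shown by the flanking T7 and T3 promoters, remnants of the multiple cloning site, lac promoter/operator and lacZα fragments, and an f1 phage origin. Propagation in E. coli relies on a high-copy ColE1/pUC origin, with selection by ampicillin through the β-lactamase gene and its native promoter.

The payload is a rep–cap cassette. The automated annotation marks a Rep52 open reading frame from AAV2, and the record states that the plasmid expresses Rep2. The sequence upstream of the annotated Rep52 region is unlabelled, so the table does not itself confirm the larger Rep proteins or the viral promoters driving expression. Immediately downstream lies the capsid open reading frame of roughly 2.2 kb. The annotation tool labels it by homology to AAV2 VP1, but the catalogue entry specifies that it is a synthetic derivative of the AAV9 capsid carrying a K449R substitution and a seven-residue peptide insertion between Q588 and A589. As in natural AAV, this single reading frame yields the overlapping VP1, VP2 and VP3 proteins that assemble into the icosahedral shell. No ITRs are annotated, consistent with a helper that acts in trans and is not itself packaged.

The plasmid is meant to be co-transfected into producer cells with an ITR-flanked transgene plasmid and adenoviral helper functions to make recombinant AAV with the cMG.QRP capsid. This variant came from directed evolution aimed at efficient gene delivery to microglia.
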