Features (pLannotate 1.2.2; 14 found; start..end, strand, type, name):
     87..105     +  promoter       T7 promoter: promoter for bacteriophage T7 RNA polymerase
    878..2068    +  CDS            Rep52: REP52_AAV2S - Experimental evidence at protein level: Swiss-Prot protein existence level 1. Plays a critical role during packaging of viral DNA into empty capsids, where they are thought to be part of the packaging motor complex. The single stranded genomic DNA is packaged in a 3' to 5' direction and requires the association between viral DNA and Rep40. Regulates host PKA activity by interacting with host PRKX as a mechanism to interfere with helper virus propagation and to promote its own replication. From Adeno-associated virus 2 (isolate Srivastava/1982) (AAV-2).
   2088..4316    +  CDS            VP1: CAPSD_AAV2S - Experimental evidence at protein level: Swiss-Prot protein existence level 1. Capsid protein self-assembles to form an icosahedral capsid with a T=1 symmetry, about 22 nm in diameter, and consisting of 60 copies of three size variants of the capsid protein VP1, VP2 and VP3 which differ in their N-terminus. The capsid encapsulates the genomic ssDNA. Binds to host cell heparan sulfate and uses host ITGA5-ITGB1 as coreceptor on the cell surface to provide virion attachment to target cell. This attachment induces virion internalization predominantly through clathrin-dependent endocyt
   4515..4543    -  misc_feature   MCS (fragment): pBluescript multiple cloning site
   4556..4574    -  promoter       T3 promoter: promoter for bacteriophage T3 RNA polymerase
   4619..4635    -  protein_bind   lac operator: The lac repressor binds to the lac operator to inhibit transcription in E. coli. This inhibition can be relieved by adding lactose or isopropyl-β-D-thiogalactopyranoside (IPTG). lac repressor encoded by lacI
   4643..4673    -  promoter       lac promoter: promoter for the E. coli lac operon
   4688..4709    -  protein_bind   CAP binding site: CAP binding activates transcription in the presence of cAMP. E. coli catabolite activator protein
   4722..4814    -  CDS            lacI (fragment): lac repressor; lacI; The lac repressor binds to the lac operator to inhibit transcription in E. coli. This inhibition can be relieved by adding lactose or isopropyl-β-D-thiogalactopyranoside (IPTG).
   4997..5585    -  rep_origin     ori: high-copy-number ColE1/pMB1/pBR322/pUC origin of replication
   5756..6616    -  CDS            AmpR: β-lactamase; bla; confers resistance to ampicillin, carbenicillin, and related antibiotics
   6617..6721    -  promoter       AmpR promoter: bla
   6774..7202    -  rep_origin     f1 ori (sequence partly withheld): f1 bacteriophage origin of replication; arrow indicates direction of (+) strand synthesis
   7207..79      -  CDS            lacZα (fragment) (across the origin): LacZα fragment of β-galactosidase; lacZ fragment
>Addgene plasmid #184543 | rAAV2/cMG.QRP | addgene full sequence | sequence record 361939 | Addgene NGS Result
GGGGATGTGCTGCAAGGCGATTAAGTTGGGTAACGCCAGGGTTTTCCCAGTCACGACGTTGTAAAACGAC
GGCCAGTGAGCGCGCGTAATACGACTCACTATAGGGCGAATTGGGTACCGGGCCCCCCCTCGATCGAGGT
CGACGGTATCGGGGGAGCTCGCAGGGTCTCCATTTTGAAGCGGGAGGTTTGAACGCGCAGCCGCCATGCC
GGGGTTTTACGAGATTGTGATTAAGGTCCCCAGCGACCTTGACGAGCATCTGCCCGGCATTTCTGACAGC
TTTGTGAACTGGGTGGCCGAGAAGGAATGGGAGTTGCCGCCAGATTCTGACATGGATCTGAATCTGATTG
AGCAGGCACCCCTGACCGTGGCCGAGAAGCTGCAGCGCGACTTTCTGACGGAATGGCGCCGTGTGAGTAA
GGCCCCGGAGGCTCTTTTCTTTGTGCAATTTGAGAAGGGAGAGAGCTACTTCCACATGCACGTGCTCGTG
GAAACCACCGGGGTGAAATCCATGGTTTTGGGACGTTTCCTGAGTCAGATTCGCGAAAAACTGATTCAGA
GAATTTACCGCGGGATCGAGCCGACTTTGCCAAACTGGTTCGCGGTCACAAAGACCAGAAATGGCGCCGG
AGGCGGGAACAAGGTGGTGGATGAGTGCTACATCCCCAATTACTTGCTCCCCAAAACCCAGCCTGAGCTC
CAGTGGGCGTGGACTAATATGGAACAGTATTTAAGCGCCTGTTTGAATCTCACGGAGCGTAAACGGTTGG
TGGCGCAGCATCTGACGCACGTGTCGCAGACGCAGGAGCAGAACAAAGAGAATCAGAATCCCAATTCTGA
TGCGCCGGTGATCAGATCAAAAACTTCAGCCAGGTACATGGAGCTGGTCGGGTGGCTCGTGGACAAGGGG
ATTACCTCGGAGAAGCAGTGGATCCAGGAGGACCAGGCCTCATACATCTCCTTCAATGCGGCCTCCAACT
CGCGGTCCCAAATCAAGGCTGCCTTGGACAATGCGGGAAAGATTATGAGCCTGACTAAAACCGCCCCCGA
CTACCTGGTGGGCCAGCAGCCCGTGGAGGACATTTCCAGCAATCGGATTTATAAAATTTTGGAACTAAAC
GGGTACGATCCCCAATATGCGGCTTCCGTCTTTCTGGGATGGGCCACGAAAAAGTTCGGCAAGAGGAACA
CCATCTGGCTGTTTGGGCCTGCAACTACCGGGAAGACCAACATCGCGGAGGCCATAGCCCACACTGTGCC
CTTCTACGGGTGCGTAAACTGGACCAATGAGAACTTTCCCTTCAACGACTGTGTCGACAAGATGGTGATC
TGGTGGGAGGAGGGGAAGATGACCGCCAAGGTCGTGGAGTCGGCCAAAGCCATTCTCGGAGGAAGCAAGG
TGCGCGTGGACCAGAAATGCAAGTCCTCGGCCCAGATAGACCCGACTCCCGTGATCGTCACCTCCAACAC
CAACATGTGCGCCGTGATTGACGGGAACTCAACGACCTTCGAACACCAGCAGCCGTTGCAAGACCGGATG
TTCAAATTTGAACTCACCCGCCGTCTGGATCATGACTTTGGGAAGGTCACCAAGCAGGAAGTCAAAGACT
TTTTCCGGTGGGCAAAGGATCACGTGGTTGAGGTGGAGCATGAATTCTACGTCAAAAAGGGTGGAGCCAA
GAAAAGACCCGCCCCCAGTGACGCAGATATAAGTGAGCCCAAACGGGTGCGCGAGTCAGTTGCGCAGCCA
TCGACGTCAGACGCGGAAGCTTCGATCAACTACGCAGACAGGTACCAAAACAAATGTTCTCGTCACGTGG
GCATGAATCTGATGCTGTTTCCCTGCAGACAATGCGAGAGAATGAATCAGAATTCAAATATCTGCTTCAC
TCACGGACAGAAAGACTGTTTAGAGTGCTTTCCCGTGTCAGAATCTCAACCCGTTTCTGTCGTCAAAAAG
GCGTATCAGAAACTGTGCTACATTCATCATATCATGGGAAAGGTGCCAGACGCTTGCACTGCCTGCGATC
TGGTCAATGTGGATTTGGATGACTGCATCTTTGAACAATAAATGATTTAAATCAGGTATGGCTGCCGATG
GTTATCTTCCAGATTGGCTCGAGGACAACCTTAGTGAAGGAATTCGCGAGTGGTGGGCTTTGAAACCTGG
AGCCCCTCAACCCAAGGCAAATCAACAACATCAAGACAACGCTCGAGGTCTTGTGCTTCCGGGTTACAAA
TACCTTGGACCCGGCAACGGACTCGACAAGGGGGAGCCGGTCAACGCAGCAGACGCGGCGGCCCTCGAGC
ACGACAAGGCCTACGACCAGCAGCTCAAGGCCGGAGACAACCCGTACCTCAAGTACAACCACGCCGACGC
CGAGTTCCAGGAGCGGCTCAAAGAAGATACGTCTTTTGGGGGCAACCTCGGGCGAGCAGTCTTCCAGGCC
AAAAAGAGGCTTCTTGAACCTCTTGGTCTGGTTGAGGAAGCGGCTAAGACGGCTCCTGGAAAGAAGAGGC
CTGTAGAGCAGTCTCCTCAGGAACCGGACTCCTCCGCGGGTATTGGCAAATCGGGTGCACAGCCCGCTAA
AAAGAGACTCAATTTCGGTCAGACTGGCGACACAGAGTCAGTCCCAGACCCTCAACCAATCGGAGAACCT
CCCGCAGCCCCCTCAGGTGTGGGATCTCTTACAATGGCTTCAGGTGGTGGCGCACCAGTGGCAGACAATA
ACGAAGGTGCCGATGGAGTGGGTAGTTCCTCGGGAAATTGGCATTGCGATTCCCAATGGCTGGGGGACAG
AGTCATCACCACCAGCACCCGAACCTGGGCCCTGCCCACCTACAACAATCACCTCTACAAGCAAATCTCC
AACAGCACATCTGGAGGATCTTCAAATGACAACGCCTACTTCGGCTACAGCACCCCCTGGGGGTATTTTG
ACTTCAACAGATTCCACTGCCACTTCTCACCACGTGACTGGCAGCGACTCATCAACAACAACTGGGGATT
CCGGCCTAAGCGACTCAACTTCAAGCTCTTCAACATTCAGGTCAAAGAGGTTACGGACAACAATGGAGTC
AAGACCATCGCCAATAACCTTACCAGCACGGTCCAGGTCTTCACGGACTCAGACTATCAGCTCCCGTACG
TGCTCGGGTCGGCTCACGAGGGCTGCCTCCCGCCGTTCCCAGCGGACGTTTTCATGATTCCTCAGTACGG
GTATCTGACGCTTAATGATGGAAGCCAGGCCGTGGGTCGTTCGTCCTTTTACTGCCTGGAATATTTCCCG
TCGCAAATGCTAAGAACGGGTAACAACTTCCAGTTCAGCTACGAGTTTGAGAACGTACCTTTCCATAGCA
GCTACGCTCACAGCCAAAGCCTGGACCGACTAATGAATCCACTCATCGACCAATACTTGTACTATCTCTC
TAGAACTATTAACGGTTCTGGACAGAATCAACAAACGCTAAAATTCAGTGTGGCCGGACCCAGCAACATG
GCTGTCCAGGGAAGAAACTACATACCTGGACCCAGCTACCGACAACAACGTGTCTCAACCACTGTGACTC
AAAACAACAACAGCGAATTTGCTTGGCCTGGAGCTTCTTCTTGGGCTCTCAATGGACGTAATAGCTTGAT
GAATCCTGGACCTGCTATGGCCAGCCACAAAGAAGGAGAGGACCGTTTCTTTCCTTTGTCTGGATCTTTA
ATTTTTGGCAAACAAGGTACCGGTAGAGACAACGTGGATGCGGACAAAGTCATGATAACCAACGAAGAAG
AAATTAAAACTACTAACCCGGTAGCAACGGAGTCCTATGGACAAGTGGCCACAAACCACCAGAGTGCCCA
ACAGAGGCCTCCGCGTGAGCCGGCACAGGCGCAGACCGGTTGGGTTCAAAACCAAGGAATACTTCCGGGT
ATGGTTTGGCAGGACAGAGATGTGTACCTGCAAGGACCCATTTGGGCCAAAATTCCTCACACGGACGGCA
ACTTTCACCCTTCTCCGCTGATGGGAGGGTTTGGAATGAAGCACCCGCCTCCTCAGATCCTCATCAAAAA
CACACCTGTACCTGCGGATCCTCCAACGGCCTTCAACAAGGACAAGCTGAACTCTTTCATCACCCAGTAT
TCTACTGGCCAAGTCAGCGTGGAGATCGAGTGGGAGCTGCAGAAGGAAAACAGCAAGCGCTGGAACCCGG
AGATCCAGTACACTTCCAACTATTACAAGTCTAATAATGTTGAATTTGCTGTTAATACTGAAGGTGTATA
TAGTGAACCCCGCCCCATTGGCACCAGATACCTGACTCGTAATCTGTAAGTTTAAACCTGCAGGACTAGA
GGTCCTGTATTAGAGGTCACGTGAGTGTTTTGCGACATTTTGCGACACCATGTGGTCACGCTGGGTATTT
AAGCCCGAGTGAGCACGCAGGGTCTCCATTTTGAAGCGGGAGGTTTGAACGCGCAGCCGCCAAGCCGAAT
TCTGCAGATATCCATCACACTGGCGGCCGCTCGACTAGAGCGGCCGCCACCGCGGTGGAGCTCCAGCTTT
TGTTCCCTTTAGTGAGGGTTAATTGCGCGCTTGGCGTAATCATGGTCATAGCTGTTTCCTGTGTGAAATT
GTTATCCGCTCACAATTCCACACAACATACGAGCCGGAAGCATAAAGTGTAAAGCCTGGGGTGCCTAATG
AGTGAGCTAACTCACATTAATTGCGTTGCGCTCACTGCCCGCTTTCCAGTCGGGAAACCTGTCGTGCCAG
CTGCATTAATGAATCGGCCAACGCGCGGGGAGAGGCGGTTTGCGTATTGGGCGCTCTTCCGCTTCCTCGC
TCACTGACTCGCTGCGCTCGGTCGTTCGGCTGCGGCGAGCGGTATCAGCTCACTCAAAGGCGGTAATACG
GTTATCCACAGAATCAGGGGATAACGCAGGAAAGAACATGTGAGCAAAAGGCCAGCAAAAGGCCAGGAAC
CGTAAAAAGGCCGCGTTGCTGGCGTTTTTCCATAGGCTCCGCCCCCCTGACGAGCATCACAAAAATCGAC
GCTCAAGTCAGAGGTGGCGAAACCCGACAGGACTATAAAGATACCAGGCGTTTCCCCCTGGAAGCTCCCT
CGTGCGCTCTCCTGTTCCGACCCTGCCGCTTACCGGATACCTGTCCGCCTTTCTCCCTTCGGGAAGCGTG
GCGCTTTCTCATAGCTCACGCTGTAGGTATCTCAGTTCGGTGTAGGTCGTTCGCTCCAAGCTGGGCTGTG
TGCACGAACCCCCCGTTCAGCCCGACCGCTGCGCCTTATCCGGTAACTATCGTCTTGAGTCCAACCCGGT
AAGACACGACTTATCGCCACTGGCAGCAGCCACTGGTAACAGGATTAGCAGAGCGAGGTATGTAGGCGGT
GCTACAGAGTTCTTGAAGTGGTGGCCTAACTACGGCTACACTAGAAGAACAGTATTTGGTATCTGCGCTC
TGCTGAAGCCAGTTACCTTCGGAAAAAGAGTTGGTAGCTCTTGATCCGGCAAACAAACCACCGCTGGTAG
CGGTGGTTTTTTTGTTTGCAAGCAGCAGATTACGCGCAGAAAAAAAGGATCTCAAGAAGATCCTTTGATC
TTTTCTACGGGGTCTGACGCTCAGTGGAACGAAAACTCACGTTAAGGGATTTTGGTCATGAGATTATCAA
AAAGGATCTTCACCTAGATCCTTTTAAATTAAAAATGAAGTTTTAAATCAATCTAAAGTATATATGAGTA
AACTTGGTCTGACAGTTACCAATGCTTAATCAGTGAGGCACCTATCTCAGCGATCTGTCTATTTCGTTCA
TCCATAGTTGCCTGACTCCCCGTCGTGTAGATAACTACGATACGGGAGGGCTTACCATCTGGCCCCAGTG
CTGCAATGATACCGCGAGACCCACGCTCACCGGCTCCAGATTTATCAGCAATAAACCAGCCAGCCGGAAG
GGCCGAGCGCAGAAGTGGTCCTGCAACTTTATCCGCCTCCATCCAGTCTATTAATTGTTGCCGGGAAGCT
AGAGTAAGTAGTTCGCCAGTTAATAGTTTGCGCAACGTTGTTGCCATTGCTACAGGCATCGTGGTGTCAC
GCTCGTCGTTTGGTATGGCTTCATTCAGCTCCGGTTCCCAACGATCAAGGCGAGTTACATGATCCCCCAT
GTTGTGCAAAAAAGCGGTTAGCTCCTTCGGTCCTCCGATCGTTGTCAGAAGTAAGTTGGCCGCAGTGTTA
TCACTCATGGTTATGGCAGCACTGCATAATTCTCTTACTGTCATGCCATCCGTAAGATGCTTTTCTGTGA
CTGGTGAGTACTCAACCAAGTCATTCTGAGAATAGTGTATGCGGCGACCGAGTTGCTCTTGCCCGGCGTC
AATACGGGATAATACCGCGCCACATAGCAGAACTTTAAAAGTGCTCATCATTGGAAAACGTTCTTCGGGG
CGAAAACTCTCAAGGATCTTACCGCTGTTGAGATCCAGTTCGATGTAACCCACTCGTGCACCCAACTGAT
CTTCAGCATCTTTTACTTTCACCAGCGTTTCTGGGTGAGCAAAAACAGGAAGGCAAAATGCCGCAAAAAA
GGGAATAAGGGCGACACGGAAATGTTGAATACTCATACTCTTCCTTTTTCAATATTATTGAAGCATTTAT
CAGGGTTATTGTCTCATGAGCGGATACATATTTGAATGTATTTAGAAAAATAAACAAATAGGGGTTCCGC
GCACATTTCCCCGAAAAGTGCCACCTAAATTGTAAGCGTTAATATTTTGTTAAAATTCGCGTTAAATTTT
TGTTAAATCAGCTCATTTTTTAACCAATAGGCCGAAATCGGCAAAATCCCTTATAAATCAAAAGAATAGA
CCGAGATAGGGT
[37 nt withheld, positions 6873-6909]
AAAGAACGTGGACTCCAACGTCAAAGG
[49 nt withheld, positions 6937-6985]
T
[91 nt withheld, positions 6987-7077]
G
[124 nt withheld, positions 7079-7202]
CCCATTCGCCATTCAGGCTGCGCAACTGTTGGGAAGGGCGATCGGTGCGGGCCTCTTCGCTATTACGCCA
GCTGGCGAAAG
